>Addgene plasmid #68672 | pMpGWB407 | depositor full sequence | sequence record 121612 | pMpGWB407 sequence 11716 bps
TTTCACGCCCTTTTAAATATCCGATTATTCTAATAAACGCTCTTTTCTCTTAGGTTTACCCGCCAATATA
TCCTGTCAAACACTGATAGTTTAAACTGAAGGCGGGAAACGACAATCTGATCCAAGCTCAAGCTGCTCTA
GCATTCGCCATTCAGGCTGCGCAACTGTTGGGAAGGGCGATCGGTGCGGGCCTCTTCGCTATTACGCCAG
CTGGCGAAAGGGGGATGTGCTGCAAGGCGATTAAGTTGGGTAACGCCAGGGTTTTCCCAGTCACGACGTT
GTAAAACGACGGCCAGTGCCAAGCTTGGGTCTAGAGTTATCAACAAGTTTGTACAAAAAAGCTGAACGAG
AAACGTAAAATGATATAAATATCAATATATTAAATTAGATTTTGCATAAAAAACAGACTACATAATACTG
TAAAACACAACATATCCAGTCACTATGGCGGCCCCTCGAGGGGCCGCATTAGGCACCCCAGGCTTTACAC
TTTATGCTTCCGGCTCGTATAATGTGTGGATTTTGAGTTAGGATCCGTCGAGATTTTCAGGAGCTAAGGA
AGCTAAAATGGAGAAAAAAATCACTGGATATACCACCGTTGATATATCCCAATGGCATCGTAAAGAACAT
TTTGAGGCATTTCAGTCAGTTGCTCAATGTACCTATAACCAGACCGTTCAGCTGGATATTACGGCCTTTT
TAAAGACCGTAAAGAAAAATAAGCACAAGTTTTATCCGGCCTTTATTCACATTCTTGCCCGCCTGATGAA
TGCTCATCCGGAATTCCGTATGGCAATGAAAGACGGTGAGCTGGTGATATGGGATAGTGTTCACCCTTGT
TACACCGTTTTCCATGAGCAAACTGAAACGTTTTCATCGCTCTGGAGTGAATACCACGACGATTTCCGGC
AGTTTCTACACATATATTCGCAAGATGTGGCGTGTTACGGTGAAAACCTGGCCTATTTCCCTAAAGGGTT
TATTGAGAATATGTTTTTCGTCTCAGCCAATCCCTGGGTGAGTTTCACCAGTTTTGATTTAAACGTGGCC
AATATGGACAACTTCTTCGCCCCCGTTTTCACCATGGGCAAATATTATACGCAAGGCGACAAGGTGCTGA
TGCCGCTGGCGATTCAGGTTCATCATGCCGTTTGTGATGGCTTCCATGTCGGCAGAATGCTTAATGAATT
ACAACAGTACTGCGATGAGTGGCAGGGCGGGGCGTAAAGATCTGGATCCGGCTTACTAAAAGCCAGATAA
CAGTATGCGTATTTGCGCGCTGATTTTTGCGGTATAAGAATATATACTGATATGTATACCCGAAGTATGT
CAAAAAGAGGTATGCTATGAAGCAGCGTATTACAGTGACAGTTGACAGCGACAGCTATCAGTTGCTCAAG
GCATATATGATGTCAATATCTCCGGTCTGGTAAGCACAACCATGCAGAATGAAGCCCGTCGTCTGCGTGC
CGAACGCTGGAAAGCGGAAAATCAGGAAGGGATGGCTGAGGTCGCCCGGTTTATTGAAATGAACGGCTCT
TTTGCTGACGAGAACAGGGGCTGGTGAAATGCAGTTTAAGGTTTACACCTATAAAAGAGAGAGCCGTTAT
CGTCTGTTTGTGGATGTACAGAGTGATATTATTGACACGCCCGGGCGACGGATGGTGATCCCCCTGGCCA
GTGCACGTCTGCTGTCAGATAAAGTCCCCCGTGAACTTTACCCGGTGGTGCATATCGGGGATGAAAGCTG
GCGCATGATGACCACCGATATGGCCAGTGTGCCGGTCTCCGTTATCGGGGAAGAAGTGGCTGATCTCAGC
CACCGCGAAAATGACATCAAAAACGCCATTAACCTGATGTTCTGGGGAATATAAATGTCAGGCTCCCTTA
TACACAGCCAGTCTGCAGGTCGACCATAGTGACTGGATATGTTGTGTTTTACAGTATTATGTAGTCTGTT
TTTTATGCAAAATCTAATTTAATATATTGATATTTATATCATTTTACGTTTCTCGTTCAGCTTTCTTGTA
CAAAGTGGTTGATAACAGCATGGTGAGCAAGGGCGAGGAGCTGTTCACCGGGGTGGTGCCCATCCTGGTC
GAGCTGGACGGCGACGTAAACGGCCACAAGTTCAGCGTGTCCGGCGAGGGCGAGGGCGATGCCACCTACG
GCAAGCTGACCCTGAAGTTCATCTGCACCACCGGCAAGCTGCCCGTGCCCTGGCCCACCCTCGTGACCAC
CTTCGGCTACGGCCTGATGTGCTTCGCCCGCTACCCCGACCACATGAAGCAGCACGACTTCTTCAAGTCC
GCCATGCCCGAAGGCTACGTCCAGGAGCGCACCATCTTCTTCAAGGACGACGGCAACTACAAGACCCGCG
CCGAGGTGAAGTTCGAGGGCGACACCCTGGTGAACCGCATCGAGCTGAAGGGCATCGACTTCAAGGAGGA
CGGCAACATCCTGGGGCACAAGCTGGAGTACAACTACAACAGCCACAACGTCTATATCATGGCCGACAAG
CAGAAGAACGGCATCAAGGTGAACTTCAAGATCCGCCACAACATCGAGGACGGCAGCGTGCAGCTCGCCG
ACCACTACCAGCAGAACACCCCCATCGGCGACGGCCCCGTGCTGCTGCCCGACAACCACTACCTGAGCTA
CCAGTCCGCCCTGAGCAAAGACCCCAACGAGAAGCGCGATCACATGGTCCTGCTGGAGTTCGTGACCGCC
GCCGGGATCACTCTCGGCATGGACGAGCTGTACAAGTGAGCTTAGAGCTCGAATTTCCCCGATCGTTCAA
ACATTTGGCAATAAAGTTTCTTAAGATTGAATCCTGTTGCCGGTCTTGCGATGATTATCATATAATTTCT
GTTGAATTACGTTAAGCATGTAATAATTAACATGTAATGCATGACGTTATTTATGAGATGGGTTTTTATG
ATTAGAGTCCCGCAATTATACATTTAATACGCGATAGAAAACAAAATATAGCGCGCAAACTAGGATAAAT
TATCGCGCGCGGTGTCATCTATGTTACTAGATCGGGAATTGGTTCCGGAACCAATTCGTAATCATGGTCA
TAGCTGTTTCCTGTGTGAAATTGTTATCCGCTCACAATTCCACACAACATACGAGCCGGAAGCATAAAGT
GTAAAGCCTGGGGTGCCTAATGAGTGAGCTAACTCACATTAGGCTGAATTAGGCGCGCCTATTTCTGAAT
TCAACACATTGCGGACGTTTTTAATGTACTGAATTAACGCCGAATTAATTCGGGGGATCTGGATTTTAGT
ACTGGATTTTGGTTTTAGGAATTAGAAATTTTATTGATAGAAGTATTTTACAAATACAAATACATACTAA
GGGTTTCTTATATGCTCAACACATGAGCGAAACCCTATAGGAACCCTAATTCCCTTATCTGGGAACTACT
CACACATTATTATGGAGAAACTCGAGCTTGTCGATCGACTCTAGCTAGAGGATCGATCCGAACCCCAGAG
TCCCGCTCAGAAGAACTCGTCAAGAAGGCGATAGAAGGCGATGCGCTGCGAATCGGGAGCGGCGATACCG
TAAAGCACGAGGAAGCGGTCAGCCCATTCGCCGCCAAGCTCTTCAGCAATATCACGGGTAGCCAACGCTA
TGTCCTGATAGCGGTCCGCCACACCCAGCCGGCCACAGTCGATGAATCCAGAAAAGCGGCCATTTTCCAC
CATGATATTCGGCAAGCAGGCATCGCCATGTGTCACGACGAGATCCTCGCCGTCGGGCATGCGCGCCTTG
AGCCTGGCGAACAGTTCGGCTGGCGCGAGCCCCTGATGCTCTTCGTCCAGATCATCCTGATCGACAAGAC
CGGCTTCCATCCGAGTACGTGCTCGCTCGATGCGATGTTTCGCTTGGTGGTCGAATGGGCAGGTAGCCGG
ATCAAGCGTATGCAGCCGCCGCATTGCATCAGCCATGATGGATACTTTCTCGGCAGGAGCAAGGTGAGAT
GACAGGAGATCCTGCCCCGGCACTTCGCCCAATAGCAGCCAGTCCCTTCCCGCTTCAGTGACAACGTCGA
GCACAGCTGCGCAAGGAACGCCCGTCGTGGCCAGCCACGATAGCCGCGCTGCCTCGTCCTGGAGTTCATT
CAGGGCACCGGACAGGTCGGTCTTGACAAAAAGAACCGGGCGCCCCTGCGCTGACAGCCGGAACACGGCG
GCATCAGAGCAGCCGATTGTCTGTTGTGCCCAGTCATAGCCGAATAGCCTCTCCACCCAAGCGGCCGGAG
AACCTGCGTGCAATCCATCTTGTTCAATCCCCATGGTCGATCGACAGATCTGCGAAAGCTCGAGAGAGAT
AGATTTGTAGAGAGAGACTGGTGATTTCAGCGTGTCCTCTCCAAATGAAATGAACTTCCTTATATAGAGG
AAGGGTCTTGCGAAGGATAGTGGGATTGTGCGTCATCCCTTACGTCAGTGGAGATATCACATCAATCCAC
TTGCTTTGAAGACGTGGTTGGAACGTCTTCTTTTTCCACGATGCTCCTCGTGGGTGGGGGTCCATCTTTG
GGACCACTGTCGGCAGAGGCATCTTGAACGATAGCCTTTCCTTTATCGCAATGATGGCATTTGTAGGTGC
CACCTTCCTTTTCTACTGTCCTTTTGATGAAGTGACAGATAGCTGGGCAATGGAATCCGAGGAGGTTTCC
CGATATTACCCTTTGTTGAAAAGTCTCAATAGCCCTTTGGTCTTCTGAGACTGTATCTTTGATATTCTTG
GAGTAGACGAGAGTGTCGTGCTCCACCATGTTCACATCAATCCACTTGCTTTGAAGACGTGGTTGGAACG
TCTTCTTTTTCCACGATGCTCCTCGTGGGTGGGGGTCCATCTTTGGGACCACTGTCGGCAGAGGCATCTT
GAACGATAGCCTTTCCTTTATCGCAATGATGGCATTTGTAGGTGCCACCTTCCTTTTCTACTGTCCTTTT
GATGAAGTGACAGATAGCTGGGCAATGGAATCCGAGGAGGTTTCCCGATATTACCCTTTGTTGAAAAGTC
TCAATAGCCCTTTGGTCTTCTGAGACTGTATCTTTGATATTCTTGGAGTAGACGAGAGTGTCGTGCTCCA
CCATGTTGGCAAGCTGCTCTAGCCAATACGCAAACCGAATTCAGAAATAAATTCAGCCTAATTCGGCGTT
AATTCAGTACATTAAAAACGTCCGCAATGTGTTATTAAGTTGTCTAAGCGTCAATTTGTTTACACCACAA
TATATCCTGCCACCAGCCAGCCAACAGCTCCCCGACCGGCAGCTCGGCACAAAATCACCACTCGATACAG
GCAGCCCATCAGTCCGGGACGGCGTCAGCGGGAGAGCCGTTGTAAGGCGGCAGACTTTGCTCATGTTACC
GATGCTATTCGGAAGAACGGCAACTAAGCTGCCGGGTTTGAAACACGGATGATCTCGCGGAGGGTAGCAT
GTTGATTGTAACGATGACAGAGCGTTGCTGCCTGTGATCAATTCGGGCACGAACCCAGTGGACATAAGCC
TGTTCGGTTCGTAAGCTGTAATGCAAGTAGCGTATGCGCTCACGCAACTGGTCCAGAACCTTGACCGAAC
GCAGCGGTGGTAACGGCGCAGTGGCGGTTTTCATGGCTTGTTATGACTGTTTTTTTGGGGTACAGTCTAT
GCCTCGGGCATCCAAGCAGCAAGCGCGTTACGCCGTGGGTCGATGTTTGATGTTATGGAGCAGCAACGAT
GTTACGCAGCAGGGCAGTCGCCCTAAAACAAAGTTAAACATCATGGGGGAAGCGGTGATCGCCGAAGTAT
CGACTCAACTATCAGAGGTAGTTGGCGTCATCGAGCGCCATCTCGAACCGACGTTGCTGGCCGTACATTT
GTACGGCTCCGCAGTGGATGGCGGCCTGAAGCCACACAGTGATATTGATTTGCTGGTTACGGTGACCGTA
AGGCTTGATGAAACAACGCGGCGAGCTTTGATCAACGACCTTTTGGAAACTTCGGCTTCCCCTGGAGAGA
GCGAGATTCTCCGCGCTGTAGAAGTCACCATTGTTGTGCACGACGACATCATTCCGTGGCGTTATCCAGC
TAAGCGCGAACTGCAATTTGGAGAATGGCAGCGCAATGACATTCTTGCAGGTATCTTCGAGCCAGCCACG
ATCGACATTGATCTGGCTATCTTGCTGACAAAAGCAAGAGAACATAGCGTTGCCTTGGTAGGTCCAGCGG
CGGAGGAACTCTTTGATCCGGTTCCTGAACAGGATCTATTTGAGGCGCTAAATGAAACCTTAACGCTATG
GAACTCGCCGCCCGACTGGGCTGGCGATGAGCGAAATGTAGTGCTTACGTTGTCCCGCATTTGGTACAGC
GCAGTAACCGGCAAAATCGCGCCGAAGGATGTCGCTGCCGACTGGGCAATGGAGCGCCTGCCGGCCCAGT
ATCAGCCCGTCATACTTGAAGCTAGACAGGCTTATCTTGGACAAGAAGAAGATCGCTTGGCCTCGCGCGC
AGATCAGTTGGAAGAATTTGTCCACTACGTGAAAGGCGAGATCACCAAGGTAGTCGGCAAATAATGTCTA
GCTAGAAATTCGTTCAAGCCGACGCCGCTTCGCGGCGCGGCTTAACTCAAGCGTTAGATGCACTAAGCAC
ATAATTGCTCACAGCCAAACTATCAGGTCAAGTCTGCTTTTATTATTTTTAAGCGTGCATAATAAGCCCT
ACACAAATTGGGAGATATATCATGCATGACCAAAATCCCTTAACGTGAGTTTTCGTTCCACTGAGCGTCA
GACCCCGTAGAAAAGATCAAAGGATCTTCTTGAGATCCTTTTTTTCTGCGCGTAATCTGCTGCTTGCAAA
CAAAAAAACCACCGCTACCAGCGGTGGTTTGTTTGCCGGATCAAGAGCTACCAACTCTTTTTCCGAAGGT
AACTGGCTTCAGCAGAGCGCAGATACCAAATACTGTCCTTCTAGTGTAGCCGTAGTTAGGCCACCACTTC
AAGAACTCTGTAGCACCGCCTACATACCTCGCTCTGCTAATCCTGTTACCAGTGGCTGCTGCCAGTGGCG
ATAAGTCGTGTCTTACCGGGTTGGACTCAAGACGATAGTTACCGGATAAGGCGCAGCGGTCGGGCTGAAC
GGGGGGTTCGTGCACACAGCCCAGCTTGGAGCGAACGACCTACACCGAACTGAGATACCTACAGCGTGAG
CTATGAGAAAGCGCCACGCTTCCCGAAGGGAGAAAGGCGGACAGGTATCCGGTAAGCGGCAGGGTCGGAA
CAGGAGAGCGCACGAGGGAGCTTCCAGGGGGAAACGCCTGGTATCTTTATAGTCCTGTCGGGTTTCGCCA
CCTCTGACTTGAGCGTCGATTTTTGTGATGCTCGTCAGGGGGGCGGAGCCTATGGAAAAACGCCAGCAAC
GCGGCCTTTTTACGGTTCCTGGCCTTTTGCTGGCCTTTTGCTCACATGTTCTTTCCTGCGTTATCCCCTG
ATTCTGTGGATAACCGTATTACCGCCTTTGAGTGAGCTGATACCGCTCGCCGCAGCCGAACGACCGAGCG
CAGCGAGTCAGTGAGCGAGGAAGCGGAAGAGCGCCTGATGCGGTATTTTCTCCTTACGCATCTGTGCGGT
ATTTCACACCGCATATGGTGCACTCTCAGTACAATCTGCTCTGATGCCGCATAGTTAAGCCAGTATACAC
TCCGCTATCGCTACGTGACTGGGTCATGGCTGCGCCCCGACACCCGCCAACACCCGCTGACGCGCCCTGA
CGGGCTTGTCTGCTCCCGGCATCCGCTTACAGACAAGCTGTGACCGTCTCCGGGAGCTGCATGTGTCAGA
GGTTTTCACCGTCATCACCGAAACGCGCGAGGCAGGGTGCCTTGATGTGGGCGCCGGCGGTCGAGTGGCG
ACGGCGCGGCTTGTCCGCGCCCTGGTAGATTGCCTGGCCGTAGGCCAGCCATTTTTGAGCGGCCAGCGGC
CGCGATAGGCCGACGCGAAGCGGCGGGGCGTAGGGAGCGCAGCGACCGAAGGGTAGGCGCTTTTTGCAGC
TCTTCGGCTGTGCGCTGGCCAGACAGTTATGCACAGGCCAGGCGGGTTTTAAGAGTTTTAATAAGTTTTA
AAGAGTTTTAGGCGGAAAAATCGCCTTTTTTCTCTTTTATATCAGTCACTTACATGTGTGACCGGTTCCC
AATGTACGGCTTTGGGTTCCCAATGTACGGGTTCCGGTTCCCAATGTACGGCTTTGGGTTCCCAATGTAC
GTGCTATCCACAGGAAAGAGACCTTTTCGACCTTTTTCCCCTGCTAGGGCAATTTGCCCTAGCATCTGCT
CCGTACATTAGGAACCGGCGGATGCTTCGCCCTCGATCAGGTTGCGGTAGCGCATGACTAGGATCGGGCC
AGCCTGCCCCGCCTCCTCCTTCAAATCGTACTCCGGCAGGTCATTTGACCCGATCAGCTTGCGCACGGTG
AAACAGAACTTCTTGAACTCTCCGGCGCTGCCACTGCGTTCGTAGATCGTCTTGAACAACCATCTGGCTT
CTGCCTTGCCTGCGGCGCGGCGTGCCAGGCGGTAGAGAAAACGGCCGATGCCGGGATCGATCAAAAAGTA
ATCGGGGTGAACCGTCAGCACGTCCGGGTTCTTGCCTTCTGTGATCTCGCGGTACATCCAATCAGCTAGC
TCGATCTCGATGTACTCCGGCCGCCCGGTTTCGCTCTTTACGATCTTGTAGCGGCTAATCAAGGCTTCAC
CCTCGGATACCGTCACCAGGCGGCCGTTCTTGGCCTTCTTCGTACGCTGCATGGCAACGTGCGTGGTGTT
TAACCGAATGCAGGTTTCTACCAGGTCGTCTTTCTGCTTTCCGCCATCGGCTCGCCGGCAGAACTTGAGT
ACGTCCGCAACGTGTGGACGGAACACGCGGCCGGGCTTGTCTCCCTTCCCTTCCCGGTATCGGTTCATGG
ATTCGGTTAGATGGGAAACCGCCATCAGTACCAGGTCGTAATCCCACACACTGGCCATGCCGGCCGGCCC
TGCGGAAACCTCTACGTGCCCGTCTGGAAGCTCGTAGCGGATCACCTCGCCAGCTCGTCGGTCACGCTTC
GACAGACGGAAAACGGCCACGTCCATGATGCTGCGACTATCGCGGGTGCCCACGTCATAGAGCATCGGAA
CGAAAAAATCTGGTTGCTCGTCGCCCTTGGGCGGCTTCCTAATCGACGGCGCACCGGCTGCCGGCGGTTG
CCGGGATTCTTTGCGGATTCGATCAGCGGCCGCTTGCCACGATTCACCGGGGCGTGCTTCTGCCTCGATG
CGTTGCCGCTGGGCGGCCTGCGCGGCCTTCAACTTCTCCACCAGGTCATCACCCAGCGCCGCGCCGATTT
GTACCGGGCCGGATGGTTTGCGACCGCTCACGCCGATTCCTCGGGCTTGGGGGTTCCAGTGCCATTGCAG
GGCCGGCAGACAACCCAGCCGCTTACGCCTGGCCAACCGCCCGTTCCTCCACACATGGGGCATTCCACGG
CGTCGGTGCCTGGTTGTTCTTGATTTTCCATGCCGCCTCCTTTAGCCGCTAAAATTCATCTACTCATTTA
TTCATTTGCTCATTTACTCTGGTAGCTGCGCGATGTATTCAGATAGCAGCTCGGTAATGGTCTTGCCTTG
GCGTACCGCGTACATCTTCAGCTTGGTGTGATCCTCCGCCGGCAACTGAAAGTTGACCCGCTTCATGGCT
GGCGTGTCTGCCAGGCTGGCCAACGTTGCAGCCTTGCTGCTGCGTGCGCTCGGACGGCCGGCACTTAGCG
TGTTTGTGCTTTTGCTCATTTTCTCTTTACCTCATTAACTCAAATGAGTTTTGATTTAATTTCAGCGGCC
AGCGCCTGGACCTCGCGGGCAGCGTCGCCCTCGGGTTCTGATTCAAGAACGGTTGTGCCGGCGGCGGCAG
TGCCTGGGTAGCTCACGCGCTGCGTGATACGGGACTCAAGAATGGGCAGCTCGTACCCGGCCAGCGCCTC
GGCAACCTCACCGCCGATGCGCGTGCCTTTGATCGCCCGCGACACGACAAAGGCCGCTTGTAGCCTTCCA
TCCGTGACCTCAATGCGCTGCTTAACCAGCTCCACCAGGTCGGCGGTGGCCCATATGTCGTAAGGGCTTG
GCTGCACCGGAATCAGCACGAAGTCGGCTGCCTTGATCGCGGACACAGCCAAGTCCGCCGCCTGGGGCGC
TCCGTCGATCACTACGAAGTCGCGCCGGCCGATGGCCTTCACGTCGCGGTCAATCGTCGGGCGGTCGATG
CCGACAACGGTTAGCGGTTGATCTTCCCGCACGGCCGCCCAATCGCGGGCACTGCCCTGGGGATCGGAAT
CGACTAACAGAACATCGGCCCCGGCGAGTTGCAGGGCGCGGGCTAGATGGGTTGCGATGGTCGTCTTGCC
TGACCCGCCTTTCTGGTTAAGTACAGCGATAACCTTCATGCGTTCCCCTTGCGTATTTGTTTATTTACTC
ATCGCATCATATACGCAGCGACCGCATGACGCAAGCTGTTTTACTCAAATACACATCACCTTTTTAGACG
GCGGCGCTCGGTTTCTTCAGCGGCCAAGCTGGCCGGCCAGGCCGCCAGCTTGGCATCAGACAAACCGGCC
AGGATTTCATGCAGCCGCACGGTTGAGACGTGCGCGGGCGGCTCGAACACGTACCCGGCCGCGATCATCT
CCGCCTCGATCTCTTCGGTAATGAAAAACGGTTCGTCCTGGCCGTCCTGGTGCGGTTTCATGCTTGTTCC
TCTTGGCGTTCATTCTCGGCGGCCGCCAGGGCGTCGGCCTCGGTCAATGCGTCCTCACGGAAGGCACCGC
GCCGCCTGGCCTCGGTGGGCGTCACTTCCTCGCTGCGCTCAAGTGCGCGGTACAGGGTCGAGCGATGCAC
GCCAAGCAGTGCAGCCGCCTCTTTCACGGTGCGGCCTTCCTGGTCGATCAGCTCGCGGGCGTGCGCGATC
TGTGCCGGGGTGAGGGTAGGGCGGGGGCCAAACTTCACGCCTCGGGCCTTGGCGGCCTCGCGCCCGCTCC
GGGTGCGGTCGATGATTAGGGAACGCTCGAACTCGGCAATGCCGGCGAACACGGTCAACACCATGCGGCC
GGCCGGCGTGGTGGTGTCGGCCCACGGCTCTGCCAGGCTACGCAGGCCCGCGCCGGCCTCCTGGATGCGC
TCGGCAATGTCCAGTAGGTCGCGGGTGCTGCGGGCCAGGCGGTCTAGCCTGGTCACTGTCACAACGTCGC
CAGGGCGTAGGTGGTCAAGCATCCTGGCCAGCTCCGGGCGGTCGCGCCTGGTGCCGGTGATCTTCTCGGA
AAACAGCTTGGTGCAGCCGGCCGCGTGCAGTTCGGCCCGTTGGTTGGTCAAGTCCTGGTCGTCGGTGCTG
ACGCGGGCATAGCCCAGCAGGCCAGCGGCGGCGCTCTTGTTCATGGCGTAATGTCTCCGGTTCTAGTCGC
AAGTATTCTACTTTATGCGACTAAAACACGCGACAAGAAAACGCCAGGAAAAGGGCAGGGCGGCAGCCTG
TCGCGTAACTTAGGACTTGTGCGACATGTCGTTTTCAGAAGACGGCTGCACTGAACGTCAGAAGCCGACT
GCACTATAGCAGCGGAGGGGTTGGATCAAAGTACTTTGATCCCGAGGGGAACCCTGTGGTTGGCATGCAC
ATACAAATGGACGAACGGATAAACCT
Features (pLannotate 1.2.2; 28 found; start..end, strand, type, name):
     54..78      -  misc_feature   RB T-DNA repeat: right border repeat from nopaline C58 T-DNA
    144..298     -  CDS            lacZα (fragment): LacZα fragment of β-galactosidase; lacZ fragment
    323..447     +  protein_bind   attR1: mutant version of attR; recombination site for the Gateway® LR reaction LR Clonase™
    484..514     +  promoter       lac UV5 promoter: E. coli lac promoter with an "up" mutation
    538..567     +  promoter       cat promoter (fragment): promoter of the E. coli cat gene encoding chloramphenicol acetyltransferase
    568..1227    +  CDS            CmR: chloramphenicol acetyltransferase; cat; confers resistance to chloramphenicol
   1406..1564    +  CDS            ccdA (fragment): CCDA_ECO57 - Also known as H, letA. Experimental evidence at protein level: Swiss-Prot protein existence level 1. Antitoxin component of a type II toxin-antitoxin (TA) system which inhibits the post-segregational killing (PSK) of plasmid-free cells, also referred to as a plasmid addiction system. Binds to and blocks the activity of CcdB; will also remove bound CcdB protein from the CcdB-GyrA complex by forming a CcdA-CcdB complex, a process termed rejuvenation. Functions as a transcriptional corepressor for the ccdAB operon, repression also requires CcdB (By similarity). From Escherichia coli
   1569..1874    +  CDS            ccdB: CcdB, a bacterial toxin that poisons DNA gyrase; ccdB; Plasmids containing the ccdB gene cannot be propagated in standard E. coli strains.
   1915..2039    -  protein_bind   attR2: mutant version of attR; recombination site for the Gateway® LR reaction LR Clonase™
   2050..2766    +  CDS            Citrine: Citrine is a basic (constitutively fluorescent) yellow fluorescent protein published in 2001, derived from Aequorea victoria. It has moderate acid sensitivity.
   2791..3043    +  terminator     NOS terminator: nopaline synthase terminator and poly(A) signal
   3099..3121    -  protein_bind   lac operator (fragment): The lac repressor binds to the lac operator to inhibit transcription in E. coli. This inhibition can be relieved by adding lactose or isopropyl-β-D-thiogalactopyranoside (IPTG). lac repressor encoded by lacI
   3125..3155    -  promoter       lac promoter: promoter for the E. coli lac operon
   3170..3191    -  protein_bind   CAP binding site: CAP binding activates transcription in the presence of cAMP. E. coli catabolite activator protein
   3276..3450    -  polyA_signal   CaMV poly(A) signal: cauliflower mosaic virus polyadenylation signal
   3507..4299    -  CDS            NeoR/KanR (fragment): aminoglycoside phosphotransferase from Tn5; aph(3')-II (or nptII); confers resistance to neomycin, kanamycin, and G418 (Geneticin®)
   4367..5043    -  promoter       CaMV 35S promoter (enhanced): cauliflower mosaic virus 35S promoter with a duplicated enhancer region
   5238..5262    -  misc_feature   LB T-DNA repeat: left border repeat from nopaline C58 T-DNA
   5521..5544    +  promoter       Pc promoter (fragment): intI1 (promoter lies within the coding sequence); class 1 integron promoter
   5720..5776    +  CDS            GmR (fragment): gentamycin acetyltransferase; aacC1; confers resistance to gentamycin
   5787..6574    +  CDS            SmR (fragment): aminoglycoside adenylyltransferase (Murphy, 1985); aadA; confers resistance to spectinomycin and streptomycin
   6820..7408    +  rep_origin     ori: high-copy-number ColE1/pMB1/pBR322/pUC origin of replication
   7594..7734    -  misc_feature   bom: basis of mobility region from pBR322
   7836..7875    -  CDS            rop (fragment): Rop protein, which maintains plasmids at low copy number; rop
   8078..8272    -  rep_origin     pVS1 oriV: origin of replication for the Pseudomonas plasmid pVS1 (Heeb et al., 2000)
   8338..9411    -  CDS            pVS1 RepA: replication protein from the Pseudomonas plasmid pVS1 (Heeb et al., 2000)
   9840..10469   -  CDS            pVS1 StaA: stability protein from the Pseudomonas plasmid pVS1 (Heeb et al., 2000)
  11029..11430   -  CDS            Y4CG_SINFN (fragment): Protein inferred from homology: Swiss-Prot protein existence level 3. From Sinorhizobium fredii (strain NBRC 101917 / NGR234).
