[The description below was written by a language model from this plasmid's Addgene catalogue record and pLannotate feature annotations shown in this document.]
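Description:
pMpGWB407 is an empty Gateway destination binary vector for Agrobacterium-mediated plant transformation, built on the pMpGWB400 backbone and designed for the liverwort Marchantia polymorpha, although it is also intended to work in other plants. The depositor sequence is 11,716 nt. Outside the T-DNA, the plasmid carries a high-copy ColE1/pMB1-type origin with a bom site for propagation in E. coli. It also has the pVS1 oriV, RepA and StaA functions, which allow stable replication in Agrobacterium. An aadA gene provides bacterial selection on spectinomycin. Because the unrecombined Gateway cassette contains the gyrase toxin gene ccdB along with a chloramphenicol resistance gene, the empty vector must be maintained in a ccdB-tolerant strain such as DB3.1 under chloramphenicol and spectinomycin.

Between the nopaline-type right and left T-DNA borders lie two units. The first is the attR1–CmR–ccdB–attR2 cassette, followed directly by the Citrine yellow fluorescent protein coding sequence and a NOS terminator. An LR reaction with an entry clone replaces the cassette with the fragment of interest, placing Citrine as a C-terminal fusion on the insert. No plant promoter is annotated upstream of attR1, only a lacZα fragment, which suggests that the user supplies the promoter within the entry clone, for example as a genomic promoter-plus-coding fragment; the record does not state this explicitly. The second unit, in the opposite orientation, is an nptII (NeoR/KanR) gene driven by an enhanced CaMV 35S promoter with a CaMV poly(A) signal, allowing selection of transformed plants with G418. The vector is typically used to express Citrine-tagged proteins for localisation or expression-pattern studies in transgenic plants.
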