Addgene plasmid #68672: pMpGWB407
Purpose: (Empty Backbone) Gateway binary vector designed for transgenic research with Marchantia polymorpha as well as other plants
Depositing lab: Takayuki Kohchi. Depositing organization: Kyoto University, Graduate School of Biostudies. Publication: Development of Gateway Binary Vector Series with Four Different Selection Markers for the Liverwort Marchantia polymorpha. Ishizaki K, Nishihama R, Ueda M, Inoue K, Ishida S, Nishimura Y, Shikanai T, Kohchi T. PLoS One. 2015 Sep 25;10(9):e0138876. doi: 10.1371/journal.pone.0138876. eCollection 2015. PONE-D-15-25288 PubMed 26406247.
Backbone
  Vector backbone: pMpGWB400
  Backbone manufacturer: Kohchi Lab., Kyoto University
  Backbone size (bp): 9287
  Modifications to backbone: Citrine coding sequence is cloned downstream of the Gateway cassette.
  Vector type: Plant Expression
  Selectable markers: Neomycin (select with G418)
  Tag / fusion protein: Citrine (C terminal on insert)
Growth in bacteria
  Bacterial resistance: Chloramphenicol and Spectinomycin, 25 & 50 μg/mL
  Growth temperature: 37°C
  Growth strain: DB3.1
  Copy number: High Copy
Gene/Insert
  Cloning method: Gateway Cloning
Resource information
  A portion of this plasmid was derived from a plasmid made by: The Gateway cassette was provided by Tsuyoshi Nakagawa at Shimane University, Japan.
Terms and licenses: Academic/Nonprofit Terms; Industry Terms: Not Available to Industry
How to cite: pMpGWB407 was a gift from Takayuki Kohchi (Addgene plasmid # 68672 ; http://n2t.net/addgene:68672 ; RRID:Addgene_68672)
