>Addgene plasmid #68672 | pMpGWB407 | addgene partial sequence | sequence record 152555 | CAT-R 5'-GCAACTGACTGAAATGCCTC-3'
TTGGGATATATCAACGGTGGTATATCCAGTGATTTTTTTCTCCATTTTAGCTTCCTTAGCTCCTGAAAAT
CTCGACGGATCCTAACTCAAAATCCACACATTATACGAGCCGGAAGCATAAAGTGTAAAGCCTGGGGTGC
CTAATGCGGCCCCTCGAGGGGCCGCCATAGTGACTGGATATGTTGTGTTTTACAGTATTATGTAGTCTGT
TTTTTATGCAAAATCTAATTTAATATATTGATATTTATATCATTTTACGTTTCTCGTTCAGCTTTTTTGT
ACAAACTTGTTGATAACTCTAGACCCAAGCTTGGCACTGGCCGTCGTTTTACAACGTCGTGACTGGGAAA
ACCCTGGCGTTACCCAACTTAATCGCCTTGCAGCACATCCCCCTTTCGCCAGCTGGCGTAATAGCGAAGA
GGCCCGCACCGATCGCCCTTCCCAACAGTTGCGCAGCCTGAATGGCGAATGCTAGAGCAGCTTGAGCTTG
GATCAGATTGTCGTTTCCCGCCTTCAGTTTAAACTATCAGTGTTTGACAGGATATATTGGCGGGTAAACC
TAAGAGAAAAGAGCGTTTATTAGAATAATCGGATATTTAAAAGGGCGTGAAAAGGTTTATCCGTTCGTCC
ATTTGTATGTGCATGCCAACCACAGGGTTCCCCTCGGGATCAAAGTACTTTGATCCAACCCCTCCGCTGC
TATAGTGCAGTCGGCTTCTGACGTTCAGTGCAGCCGTCTTCTGAAAACGACATGTCGCACAAGTCCTAAG
TTACGCGACAGGCTGCCGCCCTGCCCTTTTCCTGGCGTTT
