>Addgene plasmid #68672 | pMpGWB407 | addgene partial sequence | sequence record 152557 | ccdB-Fwd 5'-GCATGATGACCACCGATATG-3'
TCTCAGCCACCGCGAAAATGACATCAAAAACGCCATTAACCTGATGTTCTGGGGAATATAAATGTCAGGC
TCCCTTATACACAGCCAGTCTGCAGGTCGACCATAGTGACTGGATATGTTGTGTTTTACAGTATTATGTA
GTCTGTTTTTTATGCAAAATCTAATTTAATATATTGATATTTATATCATTTTACGTTTCTCGTTCAGCTT
TCTTGTACAAAGTGGTTGATAACAGCATGGTGAGCAAGGGCGAGGAGCTGTTCACCGGGGTGGTGCCCAT
CCTGGTCGAGCTGGACGGCGACGTAAACGGCCACAAGTTCAGCGTGTCCGGCGAGGGCGAGGGCGATGCC
ACCTACGGCAAGCTGACCCTGAAGTTCATCTGCACCACCGGCAAGCTGCCCGTGCCCTGGCCCACCCTCG
TGACCACCTTCGGCTACGGCCTGATGTGCTTCGCCCGCTACCCCGACCACATGAAGCAGCACGACTTCTT
CAAGTCCGCCATGCCCGAAGGCTACGTCCAGGAGCGCACCATCTTCTTCAAGGACGACGGCAACTACAAG
ACCCGCGCCGAGGTGAAGTTCGAGGGCGACACCCTGGTGAACCGCATCGAGCTGAAGGGCATCGACTTCA
AGGAGGACGGCAACATCCTG
